Addgene plasmid #232607: pAS3-rab-3P::AI::QF+hGR::SL2::tagBFP
Purpose: Pan-neuronal expression of chimeric protein 'QF+hGR' and fluorophore 'tagBFP', regulated by rab-3 promoter and unc-54 3' UTR
Depositing lab: Andrew Leifer. Depositing organization: Princeton University. Publication: TWISP: a transgenic worm for interrogating signal propagation in Caenorhabditis elegans. Sharma AK, Randi F, Kumar S, Dvali S, Leifer AM. Genetics. 2024 Jul 8;227(3):iyae077. doi: 10.1093/genetics/iyae077. PubMed 38733622.
Backbone
  Vector backbone: pAS3
  Backbone manufacturer: Anuj Sharma
  Vector type: Worm Expression
Growth in bacteria
  Bacterial resistance: Ampicillin, 100 μg/mL
  Growth temperature: 37°C
  Growth strain: DH5alpha
  Copy number: High Copy
Gene/Insert
  Gene/Insert name: QF+hGR
  Species: Synthetic
  Mutation: N/A
  Cloning method: Ligation Independent Cloning
Terms and licenses: Academic/Nonprofit Terms; Industry Terms: Not Available to Industry
How to cite: pAS3-rab-3P::AI::QF+hGR::SL2::tagBFP was a gift from Andrew Leifer (Addgene plasmid # 232607 ; http://n2t.net/addgene:232607 ; RRID:Addgene_232607)
