[The description below was written by a language model from this plasmid's Addgene catalogue record and pLannotate feature annotations shown in this document.]
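Description:
pAS3-rab-3P::AI::QF+hGR::SL2::tagBFP is a 12.2 kb worm expression plasmid built on the pAS3 backbone for transgenesis in Caenorhabditis elegans. In E. coli it is maintained as a high-copy plasmid through a ColE1/pUC-type origin and selected with ampicillin via the β-lactamase gene and its native promoter. The backbone also carries pUC-style remnants (lac promoter, operator and CAP site, and fragments of the multiple cloning site, lacI, rop and bom) that play no role in the worm expression cassette.

The payload is a bicistronic cassette that, according to the catalogue entry, is driven by the pan-neuronal rab-3 promoter and terminated by the unc-54 3' UTR. Neither element is annotated in the feature table, though a long unannotated stretch precedes the coding regions; a short hit to aex-5 downstream of the reporter may simply reflect genomic sequence carried along with the 3' region. "AI" in the name probably denotes an artificial intron, but the record does not define it. The first open reading frame joins the Neurospora crassa QF transcriptional activator (qa-1f) directly to a fragment of the human glucocorticoid receptor NR3C1, giving the synthetic chimera QF+hGR. Fusions to a receptor fragment of this kind are generally used to make a transcription factor's activity depend on added steroid ligand, although the record does not describe the induction scheme. An SL2 trans-splicing element, named in the construct title, separates this gene from mTagBFP2, so a blue fluorescent marker is produced from the same operon-like transcript as a separate protein and reports which cells express the driver.

The plasmid serves as the pan-neuronal driver half of a Q-system binary expression scheme, activating effector transgenes placed under QF-responsive sites. It was deposited in connection with a transgenic worm strain designed for interrogating neural signal propagation.
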