Features (pLannotate 1.2.2; 14 found; start..end, strand, type, name):
     23..41      -  misc_feature   MCS (fragment): pUC18/19 multiple cloning site
   4531..6978    +  CDS            qa-1f: QA1F_NEUCR - Protein predicted: Swiss-Prot protein existence level 4. Transcription activation of genes for enzymes and proteins of quinate metabolism by binding to a 16 base-pair sequence (consensus 5'- GGRTAARYRYTTAYCC-3') in front of each Qa genes. From Neurospora crassa (strain ATCC 24698 / 74-OR23-1A / CBS 708.71 / DSM 1257 / FGSC 987).
   6979..7749    +  CDS            NR3C1 (fragment): GCR_HUMAN - Also known as GRL. Experimental evidence at protein level: Swiss-Prot protein existence level 1. [Isoform Alpha-D3]: Has lowest transcriptional activation activity of all isoforms created by alternative initiation (PubMed:15866175, PubMed:23820903). Has transcriptional repression activity (PubMed:23303127). From Homo sapiens (Human).
   8010..8804    +  CDS            mTagBFP2: mTagBFP2 is a basic (constitutively fluorescent) blue fluorescent protein published in 2011, derived from Entacmaea quadricolor. It is reported to be a very rapidly-maturing monomer with very low acid sensitivity.
   9401..9553    +  CDS            aex-5 (fragment): AEX5_CAEEL - Also known as kpc-3 From Caenorhabditis elegans.
   9681..9716    +  CDS            rop (fragment): Rop protein, which maintains plasmids at low copy number; rop
   9818..9917    +  misc_feature   bom (fragment): basis of mobility region from pBR322
  10015..10119   +  promoter       AmpR promoter: bla
  10120..10980   +  CDS            AmpR: β-lactamase; bla; confers resistance to ampicillin, carbenicillin, and related antibiotics
  11151..11739   +  rep_origin     ori: high-copy-number ColE1/pMB1/pBR322/pUC origin of replication
  11922..12014   +  CDS            lacI (fragment): lac repressor; lacI; The lac repressor binds to the lac operator to inhibit transcription in E. coli. This inhibition can be relieved by adding lactose or isopropyl-β-D-thiogalactopyranoside (IPTG).
  12027..12048   +  protein_bind   CAP binding site: CAP binding activates transcription in the presence of cAMP. E. coli catabolite activator protein
  12063..12093   +  promoter       lac promoter: promoter for the E. coli lac operon
  12097..12119   +  protein_bind   lac operator (fragment): The lac repressor binds to the lac operator to inhibit transcription in E. coli. This inhibition can be relieved by adding lactose or isopropyl-β-D-thiogalactopyranoside (IPTG). lac repressor encoded by lacI
>Addgene plasmid #232607 | pAS3-rab-3P::AI::QF+hGR::SL2::tagBFP | addgene full sequence | sequence record 462095 | Addgene NGS Result
GCTAACAACTTGGAAATGAAATAAGCTTGCATGCCTGCAGGCGAGTTTTGACTGGCTTTCAAAAACTGAG
TGATTACTAATTATTTTTGAAAAAATTAACAGTTGTGATATGATATTTAGACATTTTTGCAATATATAAT
TTGTTTGAAAAAAAAACATTTTTTAATGGTCTTCGAAGCTATAATAGTTTTTCGTAAAATTTTAAATAAA
ACAGCTGACAGATATCCACATTCAATAATTGAAAGTATGCAGTTCTCTTTTTTTTTGTCAAATAGAAAAA
AAGTAACAGATGGTCAGATATAATCTAGGTTAATCTGACTCTGGTCATCGATGAACTCATTTTCATCATA
ATCATTCTTCTTTCAAATGGTCTGTTCGGAATTCGAATATTCAATAAATGGATATCTTATTAGATGCTCC
GGATTTATTCCACCAAACTTCCAAGACGTAAGTTCAATTTAAACAAAATTACTATAGCTTGAAAAAATGA
GAAAAAACGAGCAGATAAAAAAATAACAGAAAAAATCCATAAAAATGACGAGGGTTCCGTGCGAAAATCG
TCATTGTTTTTGGCTTGCATCACACTTTTCCGCGAGTCAGCCACACTGTTTTATCGATTATTATTTTTCT
GATTTCAGAAACCGGAAACTTACAACTGAGATGCTTTCATTTTGATTTTTTTAAATTTAGTTTTGATTTC
AGCGATTTGTTTGAATATAATTATGCATGAGTTGGCTTTTGCATTTTTAGATAAATAAGTTCACATGCTC
GGACAAATTGTGTGGTTTAATCTGTGAAAGTTTTGAATCTTCTGTTTGAAAAAAAAAACATTTTTAATTT
GTATATACGAGTGAATTGGTTAGGCCCTGGTTACGTTTTCCAGCGAATTCATTCAAATTTCTTATTTTTT
CTATTTTTTCAATTAAATAATTTAGTTCTCTATCACATGTGTATGATCAAAATTTCATTCCTAATCGTAA
GCAAATTTAGGCTCATCCGTAGTATAATTTTGTTATGAAGGGCTTCACAGTAAAAGCTCAAACTCCAACA
TTTAGCAACTAGCAACCAACAAAAAACCAAAGAAATGTCAGTTTTGAAAAGTCGTTATTTCTTTGTCTTC
TCACAATTCACACATCATCTTCTCGTTTTCCTCCGTTTTTTTGTCGTGCTTCCTTCTTTTCTTTACACAT
TTTTCTAACCTTTTTTTAAGTCTATCCTCTCCTAATCCTTTGTACTCTCTAATCAGTTTTGCTGGTTGTG
CTGCACAATTTTTATCAGATTTATGCGCGAAACAAAAGCCTCTCGCGGAGAGCTCCGCCAAATCCGGTCT
TCTTTTTTCCTTGCCTATCGGATTTCACAAACATTCAGTTTGTCACTTGACGATGTGTTGGAGGCATTAC
TACTAGGAAGTGTTATTCATATTTTTTATTCGTTTCTTTTTGGTGACTAAACGAAATATTCCGAACGTTT
TCCTGATTTCAGGCGGCGGAAACGAAGAAGACCACGAATAATCAACAGGCTGCCATTGCATCCGCCAGAA
GTCGAGTGAGTTCTTTGAAAATCTTTATTAGAGTTATTTGTGACAATTTGCCACTTTTTTTTTAATGTTT
AATGAATCTGTAACGAAATTAATACCAAGGGTGTCCAACAGAACTATCTGAGCGGTTATTTAATTTTTAG
ATAGTATATTTCTTCCGATCGTAACATACATATTTTCAAGCATAGTACTGTGATTTAAGTTACAGTTTTC
CAATCAGTCTTGATTTTAATAAAAACTTTTCAACTGCAAAAATGCCTCTGAAGTATTTTTCTATATTTTT
ATAGTTGAATAATTTTTTGATTGGCACAAAGACCGCCGAGATATGAGCCGTTAAAGTAAAGCTGCATGGA
TTCAATATGGTTTGTATTTGATTGGAGTCACTTACATGGAAATATTTGTATTTAAATCTCATATTTTAAA
ACAAGACAAACACCAAATTAAATTTTTATTAATCTGAACATTTTTCAATCGATTTGGTAAACAAATTATT
AGATGTTTCCCTCAAAAATTGTAACAATTCCTAAATTGTGGCACTTATAATAACATCGTCCTGAATTCTC
AAAAAAAACCGAATGCTAAGAGAGATTTCGTTTAACTGGGACCTGTAACTGAATTTTCAAATATTGGCAG
TTTTTGATAAACTGGGAGGGAAATCAAAAACCAAAACTACAGTACCCCTCGTGTTATAATAAATTGTCAT
TCACTCCTTTTTTGTTCCCAACATTTGCTCCCATCTCCTGACGAGAAAGAACAATTTTATGAGCACGGGA
ACCCGTGGGCGTCCATCCGTTCCTCCTGTGCAATTTCAGCCCCCTTCCTCTACATTCTCTGTGTTCCCGT
TTTTATCGTTTTATGGGTATCGGGAACGGACAGATCGCTTCCATTTGCTTCTATTCCGTCCTCACAAGAC
GTCCCACTAACTGATTTTCTTCTGATTTCTTTTCACTGAAAATGGGAAAGAAAGAAAAAGACGATGAATC
GACGACTTCTTCTCAGGAGAAGGTGAAGAAGAAGGATAAGGAGAAAGTTCATCTAAGGCTGAAAGATAAA
GTAAAAAAACTTAGAAAATCTAAGTCGATTGCAGTATCTTCTCCAGCTGATTATATGACTTGTCAGTGTG
AACCATGCAAAAAAGTAGCTCTCGAGGTAATAATTTTTAAACTCAATACGTAGTTAAGTTTGAACTCCTT
TTAATTTACTTATCATCTAATTTACCGTCACAATAGTACTTCCATTAGCAATTATTTTAAAATTACATGC
ATAGCTTCAATGTTCGTTTTTTTGCGTTCTCATATCGTATGTTGTCTGCCTCTCGAATACTGACTGTCCG
ACTAGAATGTCCCGGTAGGATTACTGTACGGTCACTGGGAATAAACTGTTTCTGAAATCAATCTGAAATT
CCGTAGATCTTCTTGGTTCAATTTCTTATTCCTCAATCTTTGGACAACGTCACCTTCAGAGTCGTCGTTG
AGTATCCCATCATTAACTAGTCAATCTTTCTCTCTTTTTCATTTCCCCCAACTTTTCTGCATATTTTTTG
ACGACGACGACCTCGACGGCAACGAGAATACATTTATCTATTTTTTAGTATAGCATATATACATTTTCTA
CTTTTCTCTAACCCATTTCAGACGTATAGATTTTGGTTTTCGAATGCAACTTTGAGATTTTTCAAAGATC
TTCAGATGGGAGCAGTGGACTGTCTATTTGATATTCTTAAAATGTACTCTATAAAAGATGAAACTGTAAT
GACCAATTCCCTACATAAATATTTTTAACTAATTGGTCGGATATTTGGGGATCAGAGAAGTACTTGTTTT
TGCGATATTAATAATGATATATTTTTCTAGTAAAAAAATGTTAAGCGATTTGTGAATAATTAAGTTGGCT
TGAAAAAGATTTTTTGATAGCTATGTATTTTGTTAATTTAAATCAGATTTTAAAACTTTATTATTGACTA
TTTATATATATTATATATTATATATTTTCATGGTTTAATCAAAATCTATTAAATTATTTCTAAGATCTCT
AAATATCGAATTCTCTAAAAAGCTTCATCAACAAAAGCATTTCAATTATCTAACACAATGAGAATAATTC
AAGAACTGAAATAGAAAGAAATCTAGAAAAAAAAGAGAGTGAGGTGCCCTATTAAATCGGTGCTCTCCTC
TCTAACAGAAGCGCCTACACGCACCCAAGAGAGCTCTTTTTCTTTCTTTTTTCGGAGCACACATACACGC
ATACACTCCTCAGAAGTGTATAGAGAAAATGGGAGAAGAAGCGAAAGAAGACGAAGAAGCGGTTGTGATG
TATGCATCGGGCGTTTCTATCCCTCTCCGTGAGCAACGAGCTAGTCAACCCATCGATCCATTTTTGTGAG
CACACACAGAGAGAGACTCAAACACACTCACAGCTTCACACTGAGCTCCAAGAGCTCTGTAGAGAGAAGC
CAGAGTATGCTTTCCTCGATTTTCCTAACGTCTTCTTCTTCTGCTTTTTTCTTTTTCCCAACGAGTTGTA
GTCCACTAACTTCAATTTTTCCTCCAGAGAAAGAGTTTTAGAGAGACAGCTGATAAATACACTAGAGAAA
TAAAAAGAATGATAAAAATTTGCTATTTTAATCAGTTCCCTCTCGTTTCTCTAAGTTTTGTTGTTGGGTT
GGGAAATTAAAATTGGAAAATGGAAATAACGTTTTTTTCTGTCTAATCTTGAATTCTCCAGACATTTCTT
ATTTCCTTTTTTGTTGCAAGTTTTTCTTCCTTCTCTAATTTTTAATCAAAGATATCTCGCTATGAACTTT
GAATTTTTGATATTTTGATTCTATAAATACATAAAGTAATCTAAATGCTCTTTTAAAATAAATCTACAGT
AGCCCTATTTTCAGGGATCCCCGGGATTGGCCAAAGGACCCAAAGGTATGTTTCGAATGATACTAACATA
ACATAGAACATTTTCAGGAGGACCCTTGGAGGGTACCGAGCTCAGAAAAAATGCCACCAAAACGCAAGAC
ACTCAATGCCGCTGCCGAAGCCAATGCCCACGCTGATGGCCATGCTGATGGCAATGCTGATGGTCATGTC
GCTAACACTGCAGCAAGCAGCAACAACGCCCGTTTTGCGGACTTGACCAACATTGACACACCCGGCCTCG
GCCCTACCACGACGACGTTACTTGTCGAGCCCGCTCGTTCGAAACGCCAGAGAGTCTCGAGGGCCTGTGA
TCAGTGTCGAGCTGCACGTGAAAAGTGTGATGGAATCCAGCCGGCTTGCTTCCCCTGTGTGTCGCAGGGC
CGGTCGTGTACCTACCAGGCCAGTCCCAAGAAGCGAGGAGTCCAGACGGGCTACATCCGCACTCTCGAAC
TGGCTCTGGCTTGGATGTTCGAGAACGTTGCCCGCAGCGAGGACGCCCTCCACAATCTTTTGGTCCGTGA
TGCTGGCCAGGGCAGCGCTCTCCTGGTCGGCAAAGACTCGCCTGCTGCAGAACGCCTCCATGCAAGATGG
GCGACGAGTCGAGTCAACAAAAGCATCACCCGTCTTCTCTCAGGTCAGGCCGCACAAGATCCATCTGAAG
ACGGCCAATCCCCGTCCGAAGACATAAATGTCCAAGATGCCGGGGCAAAGACATCCGACTTCCCTCATGC
GCCTCACTTGACTTTCTCGGCGCCTAAGTCTAGTACAGCTGAGACACGCACTCTACCAGGCCCGGTCCGA
CCACCTATTTCGGCAAACACCCTGGAAAACAACCTTCAGCCAGATGGAACCGGGATAGGGAAGCTACCAC
CCAATCATTGGCGCCTGCTGGATATCTACTTTTCCTACACGCATTCTTGGCTCCCTATCCTCGAGAAGAA
AGACATGTACCAAGCATTGTACCAGTACTCTGAACAAGGCTCGTTGCTTCCCTCTGCGAATGTCGAGTCT
GGCGTTCATGCCGAGCTTTGGAGCGCGCTCGCCCTGGCGTCCTTCCAGGCTGCTGCTACTGCTGCATCGA
GTGCTACGGGTCCAGCTTCAGCTGCTCATGGCCATGACAATGCCATCAATCCTTCACCTGCAGACATATC
TGACACAGCCCGAAAGCTCATACCTTTGGAAAGCGGGCCGTTCCAGGTTCAGCACTGCAGAGCGTTGCTG
CTTCTTTGTCTCGTAAGCCTTGGGCGGGATGATTGGGAGTCTGCTTGGTTGCTGGTTGGCTTTGCGGTCC
GCGTCCTACTTGTTGTTCGCACCCAGTTGCCTCCTGATGATGACCGGCCACGACCAAGAATGCGTGCGCT
GCTCGTCGCGTGCTTCATCGTGGATACCATTGTGTCTATGAGACACAACGTGCCGGCCCATCTCAAGCCA
GACGACATTGCGGATCTGCCGTTACCTGAAGACGGTCAAGATCAATGGGAGCCGTGGACACCATGTGAGG
GCTTAGGCGGTGAACACACCATGCTGCAAATGTTGAGGAACCCGGCATACCCTTTAAGCACATTCAACCA
CCTATATGGCGTGACCAAGCTGGTTGCTTTGGAGCTTCTGCCAAGAATACGAACATCTTCACAGAACGCT
CCCTTGGAGTTCAGGTCGCGGTTGCAGCAGGTAATCGGCCACAATTCTCCCTTCAGCGTCTTTGTCCTTT
CCCAGGATACAGCATCGGCTTTTGTGCCTACTGCATACCTTACCCGTACCGTTTATTTATGGGCAGCTGC
CTTTTCTGAGCCTCTCAACGAACACTACTCGCATCTTCTGATCGAAACTCTTGATCAGTATCAGAAGCGG
TTTGGTACATATGCAATCCCACCTCTGATCCCTTCTCTTCTAGACTCCCTTCTTGCTTTAAAGAAACAAT
CACATTCTTCAGAGCGGCATCGAAGGCACTTGGAAGAGCTTTTCCCCGCCTACTCCTCCATTTGGCCTCG
GGGAGGCCGACACAGCAATACTGGCCTCCAACCCATACGACAACTTGAGCTTCCGCCGACTGCGACTGCC
ACTGCAAGTATCATGCCCCATGTCATGGAACAGCCCCTGTCAACGTCAATAAATCCGGTCAATGATCGGT
TTAATGGAATACCGAATCCTACCCCCTACAATAGCGATGCGGCCCTAGACGCAATTACTCAAACCAATGA
CTACGGATCAGTCAATACCCATGGCATTCTCAGTACATATCCACCACCTGCCACCCACTTGAACGAGGCC
TCGGTGGCCCTTGCGCCTGGAGGTGCTCCTCCCAGACCACCCCCGCCATACGTTGATAGTACAACGAACC
ATCCTCCTTACCATAGTAACCTCGTCCCCATGGCCAATTTCGGATATTCGACTGTAGACTATGATGCGAT
GGTGGATGATCTGGCATCGATCGAGTACACGGATGCGGTTGACGTTGATCCGCAGTTCATGACGAACCTC
GGGTTTGTCCCAGGGTGTAATTTTAGCGATATCAACACGTATGAGCAAGTTCCTGCAACGTTACCACAAC
TCACCCCTACCCTGGTGTCACTGTTGGAGGTTATTGAACCTGAAGTGTTATATGCAGGATATGATAGCTC
TGTTCCAGACTCAACTTGGAGGATCATGACTACGCTCAACATGTTAGGAGGGCGGCAAGTGATTGCAGCA
GTGAAATGGGCAAAGGCAATACCAGGTTTCAGGAACTTACACCTGGATGACCAAATGACCCTACTGCAGT
ACTCCTGGATGTTTCTTATGGCATTTGCTCTGGGGTGGAGATCATATAGACAATCAAGTGCAAACCTGCT
GTGTTTTGCTCCTGATCTGATTATTAATGAGCAGAGAATGACTCTACCCTGCATGTACGACCAATGTAAA
CACATGCTGTATGTTTCCTCTGAGTTACACAGGCTTCAGGTATCTTATGAAGAGTATCTCTGTATGAAAA
CCTTACTGCTTCTCTCTTCAGTTCCTAAGGACGGTCTGAAGAGCCAAGAGCTATTTGATGAAATTAGAAT
GACCTACATCAAAGAGCTAGGAAAAGCCATTGTCAAGAGGGAAGGAAACTCCAGCCAGAACTGGCAGCGG
TTTTATCAACTGACAAAACTCTTGGATTCTATGCATGAAGTGGTTGAAAATCTCCTTAACTATTGCTTCC
AAACATTTTTGGATAAGACCATGAGTATTGAATTCCCCGAGATGTTAGCTGAAATCATCACCAATCAGAT
ACCAAAATATTCAAATGGAAATATCAAAAAACTTCTGTTTCATCAAAAGTAGGGTACCGCTGTCTCATCC
TACTTTCACCTAGTTAACTGCTTGTCTTAAAATCTATGCTTCTCTTTAGTATCTAAAATTTTCCTAGAAG
CTTACAAGTATATAAATGGTCTCTTCTCAATAAAGGTTGTATATTTATTCATCTTATTGAATCTGCCATT
TCCTCGTTTTTGCGAGTTTATATACCTTCCAATTTTCTTTCTATTGTATTTTCAACTTCTAATTTTAATT
CAGGGAAACTGCTTCAACGCATCATGTCCGAACTCATCAAGGAGAACATGCACATGAAGCTCTACATGGA
GGGAACCGTAGACAACCACCACTTCAAGTGCACCTCCGAGGGAGAGGGAAAGCCATACGAGGGAACCCAA
ACCATGCGTATCAAGGTCGTCGAGGGAGGACCACTCCCATTCGCCTTCGACATCCTCGCCACCTCCTTCC
TCTACGGGTCCAAGGTAAGTTTAAACATATATATACTAACTAACCCTGATTATTTAAATTTTCAGACCTT
CATCAACCACACCCAAGGAATCCCAGACTTCTTCAAGCAATCCTTCCCAGAGGGATTCACCTGGGAGCGT
GTCACCACCTACGAGGACGGAGGAGTCCTCACCGCCACCCAAGACACCTCCCTCCAAGACGGATGCCTCA
TCTACAACGTCAAGATCCGTGGAGTCAACTTCACCTCCAACGGACCAGTCATGCAAAAGAAGACCCTCGG
ATGGGAGACCTTCACCGAGACCCTCTACCCAGCCGACGGAGGACTAGAGGGACGTAACGACATGGCCCTC
AAGCTCGTCGGAGGCTCCCACCTCATCGCCAACATCAAGGTAAGTTTAAACAGTTCGGTACTAACTAACC
ATACATATTTAAATTTTCAGACCACCTACCGTTCCAAGAAGCCAGCCAAGAACCTCAAGATGCCAGGAGT
CTACTACGTTGACTACCGTCTAGAGCGTATCAAGGAGGCCAACAACGAGACCTACGTCGAGCAACACGAG
GTCGCCGTCGCCCGTTACTGCGACCTCCCATCCAAGCTCGGACACAAGCTCAACTAAGCGCCGGTCGCTA
CCATTACCAACTTGTCTGGTGTCAAAAATAATAGGGGCCGCTGTCATCAGAGTAAGTTTAAACTGAGTTC
TACTAACTAACGAGTAATATTTAAATTTTCAGCATCTCGCGCCCGTGCCTCTGACTTCTAAGTCCAATTA
CTCTTCAACATCCCTACATGCTCTTTCTCCCTGTGCTCCCACCCCCTATTTTTGTTATTATCAAAAAACT
TCTCTTAATTTCTTTGTTTTTTAGCTTCTTTTAAGTCACCTCTAACAATGAAATTGTGTAGATTCAAAAA
TAGAATTAATTCGTAATAAAAAGTCGAAAAAAATTGTGCTCCCTCCCCCCATTAATAATAATTCTATCCC
AAAATCTACACAATGTTCTGTGTACACTTCTTATGTTTTTTACTTCTGATAAATTTTTTTGAAACATCAT
AGAAAAAACCGCACACAAAATACCTTATCATATGTTACGTTTCAGTTTATGACCGCAATTTTTATTTCTT
CGCACGTCTGGGCCTCTCATGACGTCAAATCATGCTCATCGTGAAAAAGTTTTGGAGTATTTTTGGAATT
TTTCAATCAAGTGAAAGTTTATGAAATTAATTTTCCTGCTTTTGCTTTTTGGGGTTTCCCCTATTGTTTG
TCAAGATTTCGAGGACGGCGTTTTTCTTGCTAAAATCACAAGTATTGATGAGCACGATGCAAGAAAGATC
GGAAGAAGGTTTGGGTTTGAGGCTCAGTGGAAGGTGAGTAGAAGTTGATAATTTGAAAGTGGAGTAGTGT
CTATGGGGTTTTTGCCTTAAATGACAGAATACATTCCCAATATACCAAACATAACTGTTTCCTACTAGTC
GGCCGTACGGGCCCTTTCGTCTCGCGCGTTTCGGTGATGACGGTGAAAACCTCTGACACATGCAGCTCCC
GGAGACGGTCACAGCTTGTCTGTAAGCGGATGCCGGGAGCAGACAAGCCCGTCAGGGCGCGTCAGCGGGT
GTTGGCGGGTGTCGGGGCTGGCTTAACTATGCGGCATCAGAGCAGATTGTACTGAGAGTGCACCATATGC
GGTGTGAAATACCGCACAGATGCGTAAGGAGAAAATACCGCATCAGGCGGCCTTAAGGGCCTCGTGATAC
GCCTATTTTTATAGGTTAATGTCATGATAATAATGGTTTCTTAGACGTCAGGTGGCACTTTTCGGGGAAA
TGTGCGCGGAACCCCTATTTGTTTATTTTTCTAAATACATTCAAATATGTATCCGCTCATGAGACAATAA
CCCTGATAAATGCTTCAATAATATTGAAAAAGGAAGAGTATGAGTATTCAACATTTCCGTGTCGCCCTTA
TTCCCTTTTTTGCGGCATTTTGCCTTCCTGTTTTTGCTCACCCAGAAACGCTGGTGAAAGTAAAAGATGC
TGAAGATCAGTTGGGTGCACGAGTGGGTTACATCGAACTGGATCTCAACAGCGGTAAGATCCTTGAGAGT
TTTCGCCCCGAAGAACGTTTTCCAATGATGAGCACTTTTAAAGTTCTGCTATGTGGCGCGGTATTATCCC
GTATTGACGCCGGGCAAGAGCAACTCGGTCGCCGCATACACTATTCTCAGAATGACTTGGTTGAGTACTC
ACCAGTCACAGAAAAGCATCTTACGGATGGCATGACAGTAAGAGAATTATGCAGTGCTGCCATAACCATG
AGTGATAACACTGCGGCCAACTTACTTCTGACAACGATCGGAGGACCGAAGGAGCTAACCGCTTTTTTGC
ACAACATGGGGGATCATGTAACTCGCCTTGATCGTTGGGAACCGGAGCTGAATGAAGCCATACCAAACGA
CGAGCGTGACACCACGATGCCTGTAGCAATGGCAACAACGTTGCGCAAACTATTAACTGGCGAACTACTT
ACTCTAGCTTCCCGGCAACAATTAATAGACTGGATGGAGGCGGATAAAGTTGCAGGACCACTTCTGCGCT
CGGCCCTTCCGGCTGGCTGGTTTATTGCTGATAAATCTGGAGCCGGTGAGCGTGGGTCTCGCGGTATCAT
TGCAGCACTGGGGCCAGATGGTAAGCCCTCCCGTATCGTAGTTATCTACACGACGGGGAGTCAGGCAACT
ATGGATGAACGAAATAGACAGATCGCTGAGATAGGTGCCTCACTGATTAAGCATTGGTAACTGTCAGACC
AAGTTTACTCATATATACTTTAGATTGATTTAAAACTTCATTTTTAATTTAAAAGGATCTAGGTGAAGAT
CCTTTTTGATAATCTCATGACCAAAATCCCTTAACGTGAGTTTTCGTTCCACTGAGCGTCAGACCCCGTA
GAAAAGATCAAAGGATCTTCTTGAGATCCTTTTTTTCTGCGCGTAATCTGCTGCTTGCAAACAAAAAAAC
CACCGCTACCAGCGGTGGTTTGTTTGCCGGATCAAGAGCTACCAACTCTTTTTCCGAAGGTAACTGGCTT
CAGCAGAGCGCAGATACCAAATACTGTTCTTCTAGTGTAGCCGTAGTTAGGCCACCACTTCAAGAACTCT
GTAGCACCGCCTACATACCTCGCTCTGCTAATCCTGTTACCAGTGGCTGCTGCCAGTGGCGATAAGTCGT
GTCTTACCGGGTTGGACTCAAGACGATAGTTACCGGATAAGGCGCAGCGGTCGGGCTGAACGGGGGGTTC
GTGCACACAGCCCAGCTTGGAGCGAACGACCTACACCGAACTGAGATACCTACAGCGTGAGCTATGAGAA
AGCGCCACGCTTCCCGAAGGGAGAAAGGCGGACAGGTATCCGGTAAGCGGCAGGGTCGGAACAGGAGAGC
GCACGAGGGAGCTTCCAGGGGGAAACGCCTGGTATCTTTATAGTCCTGTCGGGTTTCGCCACCTCTGACT
TGAGCGTCGATTTTTGTGATGCTCGTCAGGGGGGCGGAGCCTATGGAAAAACGCCAGCAACGCGGCCTTT
TTACGGTTCCTGGCCTTTTGCTGGCCTTTTGCTCACATGTTCTTTCCTGCGTTATCCCCTGATTCTGTGG
ATAACCGTATTACCGCCTTTGAGTGAGCTGATACCGCTCGCCGCAGCCGAACGACCGAGCGCAGCGAGTC
AGTGAGCGAGGAAGCGGAAGAGCGCCCAATACGCAAACCGCCTCTCCCCGCGCGTTGGCCGATTCATTAA
TGCAGCTGGCACGACAGGTTTCCCGACTGGAAAGCGGGCAGTGAGCGCAACGCAATTAATGTGAGTTAGC
TCACTCATTAGGCACCCCAGGCTTTACACTTTATGCTTCCGGCTCGTATGTTGTGTGGAATTGTGAGCGG
ATAACAATTTCACACAGGAAACAGCTATGACCATGATTACGCCAAGCTGTAAGTTTAAACATGATCTTAC
TAACTAACTATTCTCATTTAAATTTTCAGAGCTTAAAAATGGCTGAAATCACTCACAACGATGGATAC
